>Addgene plasmid | pSEED-ALFA:HA Sequencing Result | analyzer sequence | sequence record 452267
GAGATACCTACAGCGTGAGCTATGAGAAAGCGCCACGCTTCCCGAAGGGAGAAAGGCGGACAGGTATCCG
GTAAGCGGCAGGGTCGGAACAGGAGAGCGCACGAGGGAGCTTCCAGGGGGAAACGCCTGGTATCTTTATA
GTCCTGTCGGGTTTCGCCACCTCTGACTTGAGCGTCGATTTTTGTGATGCTCGTCAGGGGGGCGGAGCCT
ATGGAAAAACGCCAGCAACGCGGCCTTTTTACGGTTCCTGGCCTTTTGCTGGCCTTTTGCTCACATGTTC
TTTCCTGCGTTATCCCCTGATTCTGTGGATAACCGTATTACCGCCTTTGAGTGAGCTGATACCGCTCGCC
GCAGCCGAACGACCGAGCGCAGCGAGTCAGTGAGCGAGGAAGCGGAACAGCGCCCAATACGCAAACCGCC
TCTCCCCGCGCGTTGGCCGATTCATTAATGCAGCTGGCACGACAGGTTTCCCGACTGGAAAGCGGGCAGT
GAGCGCAACGCAATTAATGTGAGTTAGCTCACTCATTAGGCACCCCAGGCTTTACACTTTATGCTTCCGG
CTCGTATGTTGTGTGGAATTGTGAGCGGATAACAATTTCACACAGGAAACAGCTATGACCATGCTCGAGC
CAAGCTCGGCGCGCCCGTCTCGCCGGAACCGGATCCAGCGTAATCTGGAACATCGTATGGGTAGGAGCCG
CCCGAACCTGATCCTCCAGACCCAGGTTCAGTTAAGCGGCGTCTGAGTTCCTCTTCCAAACGTGATGGTC
CAGAGCCAGAGCCGAGACGACGCGTCAATTCACTGGCCGTCGTTTTACAACGTCGTGACTGGGAAAACCC
TGGCGTTACCCAACTTAATCGCCTTGCAGCACATCCCCCTTTCGCCAGCTGGCGTAATAGCGAAGAGGCC
CGCACCGATCGCCCTTCCCAACAGTTGCGCAGCCTGAATGGCGAATGGCGCCTGATGCGGTATTTTCTCC
TTACGCATCTGTGCGGTATTTCACACCGCATATGGTGCACTCTCAGTACAATCTGCTCTGATGCCGCATA
GTTAAGCCAGCCCCGACACCCGCCAACACCCGCTGACGCGCCCTGACGGGCTTGTCTGCTCCCGGCATCC
GCTTACAGACAAGCTGTGACAGTCTCCGGGAGCTGCATGTGTCAGAGGTTTTCACCGTCATCACCGAAAC
GCGCGAGACAAAAGGGCCTCGTGATACGCCTATTTTTATAGGTTAATGTCATGATAATAATGGTTTCTTA
GACGTCAGGTGGCACTTTTCGGGGAAATGTGCGCGGAACCCCTATTTGTTTATTTTTCTAAATACATTCA
AATATGTATCCGCTCATGAGACAATAACCCTGATAAATGCTTCAATAATATTGAAAAAGGAAGAGTATGA
GCCATATTCAACGGGAAACGTCTTGCTCTAGGCCGCGATTAAATTCCAACATGGATGCTGATTTATATGG
GTATAAATGGGCTCGCGATAATGTCGGGCAATCAGGTGCGACAATCTATCGATTGTATGGGAAGCCCGAT
GCGCCAGAGTTGTTTCTGAAACATGGCAAAGGTAGCGTTGCCAATGATGTTACAGATGAGATGGTCAGAC
TAAACTGGCTGACGGAATTTATGCCTCTTCCGACCATCAAGCATTTTATCCGTACTCCTGATGATGCATG
GTTACTCACCACTGCGATCCCTGGGAAAACAGCATTCCAGGTATTAGAAGAATATCCTGATTCAGGTGAA
AATATTGTTGATGCGCTGGCAGTGTTCCTGCGCCGGTTGCATTCGATTCCTGTTTGTAATTGTCCTTTTA
ACAGCGATCGCGTATTTCGTTTCGCTCAGGCGCAATCACGAATGAATAACGGTTTGGTTGATGCGAGTGA
TTTTGATGACGAGCGTAATGGCTGGCCTGTTGAACAAGTCTGGAAAGAAATGCATAAACTTTTGCCATTC
TCACCGGATTCAGTCGTCACTCATGGTGATTTCTCACTTGATAACCTTATTTTTGACGAGGGGAAATTAA
TAGGTTGTATTGATGTTGGACGAGTCGGAATCGCAGACCGATACCAGGATCTTGCCATCCTATGGAACTG
CCTCGGTGAGTTTTCTCCTTCATTACAGAAACGGCTTTTTCAAAAATATGGTATTGATAATCCTGATATG
AATAAATTGCAGTTTCATTTGATGCTCGATGAGTTTTTCTAACTGTCAGACCAAGTTTACTCATATATAC
TTTAGATTGATTTAAAACTTCATTTTTAATTTAAAAGGATCTAGGTGAAGATCCTTTTTGATAATCTCAT
GACCAAAATCCCTTAACGTGAGTTTTCGTTCCACTGAGCGTCAGACCCCGTAGAAAAGATCAAAGGATCT
TCTTGAGATCCTTTTTTTCTGCGCGTAATCTGCTGCTTGCAAACAAAAAAACCACCGCTACCAGCGGTGG
TTTGTTTGCCGGATCAAGAGCTACCAACTCTTTTTCCGAAGGTAACTGGCTTCAGCAGAGCGCAGATACC
AAATACTGTTCTTCTAGTGTAGCCGTAGTTAGGCCACCACTTCAAGAACTCTGTAGCACCGCCTACATAC
CTCGCTCTGCTAATCCTGTTACCAGTGGCTGCTGCCAGTGGCGATAAGTCGTGTCTTACCGGGTTGGACT
CAAGACGATAGTTACCGGATAAGGCGCAGCGGTCGGGCTGAACGGGGGGTTCGTGCACACAGCCCAGCTT
GGAGCGAACGACCTACACCGAACT
Features (pLannotate 1.2.2; 11 found; start..end, strand, type, name):
    400..492     +  CDS            lacI (fragment): lac repressor; lacI; The lac repressor binds to the lac operator to inhibit transcription in E. coli. This inhibition can be relieved by adding lactose or isopropyl-β-D-thiogalactopyranoside (IPTG).
    505..526     +  protein_bind   CAP binding site: CAP binding activates transcription in the presence of cAMP. E. coli catabolite activator protein
    541..571     +  promoter       lac promoter: promoter for the E. coli lac operon
    579..595     +  protein_bind   lac operator: The lac repressor binds to the lac operator to inhibit transcription in E. coli. This inhibition can be relieved by adding lactose or isopropyl-β-D-thiogalactopyranoside (IPTG). lac repressor encoded by lacI
    667..693     -  CDS            3xHA (fragment): three tandem HA epitope tags
    798..955     +  CDS            lacZα (fragment): LacZα fragment of β-galactosidase; lacZ fragment
    961..1060    -  misc_feature   bom (fragment): basis of mobility region from pBR322
   1162..1197    -  CDS            rop (fragment): Rop protein, which maintains plasmids at low copy number; rop
   1292..1396    +  promoter       AmpR promoter: bla
   1397..2212    +  CDS            KanR: aminoglycoside phosphotransferase; aph(3')-Ia; confers resistance to kanamycin in bacteria or G418 (Geneticin®) in eukaryotes
   2383..217     +  rep_origin     ori (across the origin): high-copy-number ColE1/pMB1/pBR322/pUC origin of replication
